Addgene plasmid #132032: pDONR221_SLC26A4
Purpose: Gateway entry clone with codon-optimized ORF sequence for subcloning into custom expression vectors
Depositing lab: RESOLUTE Consortium & Giulio Superti-Furga. Depositing organization: CeMM Research Center for Molecular Medicine. Publication: The RESOLUTE consortium: unlocking SLC transporters for drug discovery. Superti-Furga G, Lackner D, Wiedmer T, Ingles-Prieto A, Barbosa B, Girardi E, Goldmann U, Gurtl B, Klavins K, Klimek C, Lindinger S, Lineiro-Retes E, Muller AC, Onstein S, Redinger G, Reil D, Sedlyarov V, Wolf G, Crawford M, Everley R, ... Steppan CM. Nat Rev Drug Discov. 2020 Jul;19(7):429-430. doi: 10.1038/d41573-020-00056-6. PubMed 32265506.
Backbone
  Vector backbone: pDONR221
  Backbone manufacturer: Thermo Fisher Scientific
  Backbone size w/o insert (bp): 2550
  Vector type: Mammalian Expression
Growth in bacteria
  Bacterial resistance: Kanamycin, 50 μg/mL
  Growth temperature: 37°C
  Growth strain: Stbl3
  Copy number: High Copy
Gene/Insert
  Gene/Insert name: SLC26A4 (alt name: PDS, DFNB4)
  Species: H. sapiens (human)
  Insert size (bp): 2340
  Entrez Gene: SLC26A4 (a.k.a. DFNB4, EVA, PDS, TDH2B)
  Cloning method: Gateway Cloning
  Sequencing primers: 5′ M13-fwd; 3′ M13-rev
Terms and licenses: Academic/Nonprofit Terms; Industry Terms
Depositor comments: For more information on the full Resolute plasmid collection, please see www.addgene.org/depositor-collections/re-solute/. Please provide your feedback on this plasmid to the RESOLUTE consortium by filling out their RESOLUTE repository feedback form: https://forms.office.com/Pages/ResponsePage.aspx?id=0e05yklzmkS7rjFGQL4N7z4feCLQvEJAmVcOCM_u885UN1JJRko0Ukg4TVQwNTZLOUxPQVJWT1NHUCQlQCN0PWcu
How to cite: pDONR221_SLC26A4 was a gift from RESOLUTE Consortium & Giulio Superti-Furga (Addgene plasmid # 132032 ; http://n2t.net/addgene:132032 ; RRID:Addgene_132032)
