[The description below was written by a language model from this plasmid's Addgene catalogue record and pLannotate feature annotations shown in this document.]
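Description:
pDONR221_SLC26A4 is a Gateway entry clone built on the pDONR221 backbone, carrying a codon-optimized open reading frame for human SLC26A4 (also known as pendrin, PDS or DFNB4), a sodium-independent transporter of chloride and iodide. The sequenced plasmid is about 4.9 kb, with the 2,340 bp ORF occupying roughly half of it. It is maintained in E. coli through a high-copy ColE1/pUC-type origin of replication and selected with kanamycin via an aminoglycoside phosphotransferase (KanR) gene.

The ORF sits between attL1 and attL2 sites, the recombination sites used in the Gateway LR reaction, so the coding sequence can be transferred directionally and in frame into any attR-containing destination vector. Upstream of the cassette lie the rrnB T1 and T2 transcription terminators, which shield the insert from read-through transcription from the backbone. A T7 promoter lies just beyond attL2 on the opposite strand, pointing back towards the insert, and short lacI and lacZα fragments are annotated as backbone remnants. M13 forward and reverse priming sites flank the cassette for sequence verification. No tags or reporters are annotated, and the record does not say whether the ORF ends in a stop codon.

Although the catalogue lists the vector type as mammalian expression, the feature table shows no eukaryotic promoter or polyadenylation signal, so the plasmid itself is not an expression construct. It serves as a source clone for subcloning SLC26A4 into custom expression vectors, and belongs to a large consortium collection of solute carrier (SLC) transporter clones assembled to support transporter research and drug discovery.
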