Features (pLannotate 1.2.2; 10 found; start..end, strand, type, name):
    121..213     +  CDS            lacI (fragment): lac repressor; lacI; The lac repressor binds to the lac operator to inhibit transcription in E. coli. This inhibition can be relieved by adding lactose or isopropyl-β-D-thiogalactopyranoside (IPTG).
    268..295     -  terminator     rrnB T2 terminator: transcription terminator T2 from the E. coli rrnB gene
    427..470     +  terminator     rrnB T1 terminator: Escherichia coli rrnB; transcription terminator T1 from the E. coli rrnB gene
    517..553     -  CDS            lacZα (fragment): LacZα fragment of β-galactosidase; lacZ fragment
    569..668     +  protein_bind   attL1: mutant version of attL; recombination site for the Gateway® LR reaction LR Clonase™
    674..3013    +  CDS            SLC26A4: S26A4_HUMAN - Also known as PDS. Experimental evidence at protein level: Swiss-Prot protein existence level 1. Sodium-independent transporter of chloride and iodide. From Homo sapiens (Human).
   3015..3114    -  protein_bind   attL2: mutant version of attL; recombination site for the Gateway® LR reaction LR Clonase™
   3132..3150    -  promoter       T7 promoter: promoter for bacteriophage T7 RNA polymerase
   3284..4093    +  CDS            KanR: aminoglycoside phosphotransferase; aph(3')-Ia; confers resistance to kanamycin in bacteria or G418 (Geneticin®) in eukaryotes
   4240..4828    +  rep_origin     ori: high-copy-number ColE1/pMB1/pBR322/pUC origin of replication
>Addgene plasmid #132032 | pDONR221_SLC26A4 | addgene full sequence | sequence record 261096 | Addgene NGS Result
CTTTCCTGCGTTATCCCCTGATTCTGTGGATAACCGTATTACCGCCTTTGAGTGAGCTGATACCGCTCGC
CGCAGCCGAACGACCGAGCGCAGCGAGTCAGTGAGCGAGGAAGCGGAAGAGCGCCCAATACGCAAACCGC
CTCTCCCCGCGCGTTGGCCGATTCATTAATGCAGCTGGCACGACAGGTTTCCCGACTGGAAAGCGGGCAG
TGAGCGCAACGCAATTAATACGCGTACCGCTAGCCAGGAAGAGTTTGTAGAAACGCAAAAAGGCCATCCG
TCAGGATGGCCTTCTGCTTAGTTTGATGCCTGGCAGTTTATGGCGGGCGTCCTGCCCGCCACCCTCCGGG
CCGTTGCTTCACAACGTTCAAATCCGCTCCCGGCGGATTTGTCCTACTCAGGAGAGCGTTCACCGACAAA
CAACAGATAAAACGAAAGGCCCAGTCTTCCGACTGAGCCTTTCGTTTTATTTGATGCCTGGCAGTTCCCT
ACTCTCGCGTTAACGCTAGCATGGATGTTTTCCCAGTCACGACGTTGTAAAACGACGGCCAGTCTTAAGC
TCGGGCCCCAAATAATGATTTTATTTTGACTGATAGTGACCTGTTCGTTGCAACACATTGATGAGCAATG
CTTTTTTATAATGCCAACTTTGTACAAAAAAGCAGGCTCCACCATGGCAGCACCAGGAGGCAGAAGCGAG
CCACCTCAGCTGCCCGAGTACTCTTGCAGCTATATGGTGTCTAGGCCAGTGTACAGCGAGCTGGCCTTCC
AGCAGCAGCACGAGCGGAGACTGCAGGAGAGGAAGACCCTGCGCGAGAGCCTGGCCAAGTGCTGTTCCTG
TTCTAGGAAGCGCGCCTTTGGCGTGCTGAAGACACTGGTGCCTATCCTGGAGTGGCTGCCAAAGTATCGC
GTGAAGGAGTGGCTGCTGTCCGACGTGATCTCTGGCGTGAGCACCGGACTGGTGGCCACACTGCAGGGAA
TGGCATACGCACTGCTGGCAGCCGTGCCTGTGGGCTACGGCCTGTATTCTGCCTTCTTTCCAATCCTGAC
CTATTTCATCTTTGGCACATCTCGGCACATCAGCGTGGGCCCCTTCCCTGTGGTGAGCCTGATGGTGGGC
TCCGTGGTGCTGTCTATGGCCCCCGACGAGCACTTTCTGGTGAGCTCCTCTAACGGCACCGTGCTGAATA
CCACAATGATCGACACCGCCGCCCGGGATACAGCCAGAGTGCTGATCGCCTCCGCCCTGACACTGCTGGT
GGGCATCATCCAGCTGATCTTCGGCGGCCTGCAGATCGGCTTTATCGTGAGGTACCTGGCCGATCCTCTG
GTGGGAGGCTTCACCACAGCAGCAGCATTTCAGGTGCTGGTGTCTCAGCTGAAGATCGTGCTGAACGTGA
GCACCAAGAACTACAATGGCGTGCTGTCCATCATCTATACCCTGGTGGAGATCTTCCAGAACATCGGCGA
CACAAATCTGGCCGACTTCACCGCCGGCCTGCTGACAATCGTGGTGTGCATGGCCGTGAAGGAGCTGAAC
GACCGGTTCAGACACAAGATCCCAGTGCCCATCCCTATCGAAGTGATCGTGACCATCATCGCCACAGCCA
TCTCCTACGGCGCCAATCTGGAGAAGAACTATAATGCCGGCATCGTGAAGTCTATCCCCAGAGGCTTTCT
GCCACCCGAGCTGCCTCCAGTGTCCCTGTTCTCTGAGATGCTGGCCGCCAGCTTTTCCATCGCAGTGGTG
GCATACGCAATCGCCGTGAGCGTGGGCAAGGTGTATGCCACCAAGTACGACTATACAATCGATGGCAACC
AGGAGTTCATCGCCTTTGGCATCAGCAATATCTTCTCCGGCTTCTTTTCTTGTTTTGTGGCAACCACAGC
CCTGAGCAGGACCGCAGTGCAGGAGTCCACCGGAGGCAAGACACAGGTGGCAGGCATCATCAGCGCCGCC
ATCGTGATGATCGCCATCCTGGCCCTGGGCAAGCTGCTGGAGCCTCTGCAGAAGTCCGTGCTGGCAGCAG
TGGTCATCGCAAACCTGAAGGGCATGTTCATGCAGCTGTGCGACATCCCAAGGCTGTGGCGCCAGAATAA
GATCGATGCCGTGATCTGGGTGTTTACCTGTATCGTGTCCATCATCCTGGGACTGGACCTGGGACTGCTG
GCAGGACTGATCTTCGGCCTGCTGACAGTGGTGCTGAGAGTGCAGTTTCCCTCTTGGAACGGCCTGGGCA
GCATCCCTTCCACCGATATCTACAAGAGCACAAAGAACTATAAGAATATCGAGGAGCCCCAGGGCGTGAA
GATCCTGAGGTTCAGCTCCCCTATCTTTTACGGCAACGTGGACGGCTTCAAGAAGTGCATCAAGTCCACC
GTGGGCTTTGATGCCATCAGGGTGTATAATAAGCGCCTGAAGGCCCTGCGGAAGATCCAGAAGCTGATCA
AGTCTGGCCAGCTGCGCGCCACCAAGAATGGCATCATCAGCGACGCCGTGTCCACAAACAATGCCTTCGA
GCCAGACGAGGATATCGAGGACCTGGAGGAGCTGGATATCCCCACCAAGGAGATCGAGATCCAGGTGGAT
TGGAACTCTGAGCTGCCTGTGAAAGTGAATGTGCCAAAGGTGCCCATCCACTCTCTGGTGCTGGACTGCG
GCGCCATCAGCTTCCTGGATGTGGTGGGCGTGCGGTCCCTGAGAGTGATCGTGAAGGAGTTCCAGCGCAT
CGACGTGAACGTGTACTTTGCCTCCCTGCAGGATTATGTGATCGAGAAGCTGGAGCAGTGTGGCTTCTTT
GACGATAACATCCGGAAGGACACCTTCTTTCTGACAGTGCACGATGCCATCCTGTACCTGCAGAATCAGG
TGAAGTCCCAGGAGGGCCAGGGCTCTATCCTGGAGACCATCACACTGATCCAGGACTGTAAGGATACCCT
GGAGCTGATCGAGACCGAGCTGACAGAGGAGGAGCTGGACGTGCAGGATGAGGCCATGCGGACACTGGCC
AGCGACCCAGCTTTCTTGTACAAAGTTGGCATTATAAGAAAGCATTGCTTATCAATTTGTTGCAACGAAC
AGGTCACTATCAGTCAAAATAAAATCATTATTTGCCATCCAGCTGATATCCCCTATAGTGAGTCGTATTA
CATGGTCATAGCTGTTTCCTGGCAGCTCTGGCCCGTGTCTCAAAATCTCTGATGTTACATTGCACAAGAT
AAAAATATATCATCATGAACAATAAAACTGTCTGCTTACATAAACAGTAATACAAGGGGTGTTATGAGCC
ATATTCAACGGGAAACGTCGAGGCCGCGATTAAATTCCAACATGGATGCTGATTTATATGGGTATAAATG
GGCTCGCGATAATGTCGGGCAATCAGGTGCGACAATCTATCGCTTGTATGGGAAGCCCGATGCGCCAGAG
TTGTTTCTGAAACATGGCAAAGGTAGCGTTGCCAATGATGTTACAGATGAGATGGTCAGACTAAACTGGC
TGACGGAATTTATGCCTCTTCCGACCATCAAGCATTTTATCCGTACTCCTGATGATGCATGGTTACTCAC
CACTGCGATCCCCGGAAAAACAGCATTCCAGGTATTAGAAGAATATCCTGATTCAGGTGAAAATATTGTT
GATGCGCTGGCAGTGTTCCTGCGCCGGTTGCATTCGATTCCTGTTTGTAATTGTCCTTTTAACAGCGATC
GCGTATTTCGTCTCGCTCAGGCGCAATCACGAATGAATAACGGTTTGGTTGATGCGAGTGATTTTGATGA
CGAGCGTAATGGCTGGCCTGTTGAACAAGTCTGGAAAGAAATGCATAAACTTTTGCCATTCTCACCGGAT
TCAGTCGTCACTCATGGTGATTTCTCACTTGATAACCTTATTTTTGACGAGGGGAAATTAATAGGTTGTA
TTGATGTTGGACGAGTCGGAATCGCAGACCGATACCAGGATCTTGCCATCCTATGGAACTGCCTCGGTGA
GTTTTCTCCTTCATTACAGAAACGGCTTTTTCAAAAATATGGTATTGATAATCCTGATATGAATAAATTG
CAGTTTCATTTGATGCTCGATGAGTTTTTCTAATCAGAATTGGTTAATTGGTTGTAACACTGGCAGAGCA
TTACGCTGACTTGACGGGACGGCGCAAGCTCATGACCAAAATCCCTTAACGTGAGTTACGCGTCGTTCCA
CTGAGCGTCAGACCCCGTAGAAAAGATCAAAGGATCTTCTTGAGATCCTTTTTTTCTGCGCGTAATCTGC
TGCTTGCAAACAAAAAAACCACCGCTACCAGCGGTGGTTTGTTTGCCGGATCAAGAGCTACCAACTCTTT
TTCCGAAGGTAACTGGCTTCAGCAGAGCGCAGATACCAAATACTGTTCTTCTAGTGTAGCCGTAGTTAGG
CCACCACTTCAAGAACTCTGTAGCACCGCCTACATACCTCGCTCTGCTAATCCTGTTACCAGTGGCTGCT
GCCAGTGGCGATAAGTCGTGTCTTACCGGGTTGGACTCAAGACGATAGTTACCGGATAAGGCGCAGCGGT
CGGGCTGAACGGGGGGTTCGTGCACACAGCCCAGCTTGGAGCGAACGACCTACACCGAACTGAGATACCT
ACAGCGTGAGCTATGAGAAAGCGCCACGCTTCCCGAAGGGAGAAAGGCGGACAGGTATCCGGTAAGCGGC
AGGGTCGGAACAGGAGAGCGCACGAGGGAGCTTCCAGGGGGAAACGCCTGGTATCTTTATAGTCCTGTCG
GGTTTCGCCACCTCTGACTTGAGCGTCGATTTTTGTGATGCTCGTCAGGGGGGCGGAGCCTATGGAAAAA
CGCCAGCAACGCGGCCTTTTTACGGTTCCTGGCCTTTTGCTGGCCTTTTGCTCACATGTT
