>Addgene plasmid #132032 | pDONR221_SLC26A4 | depositor partial sequence | sequence record 253464 | Codon-optimized ORF of SLC26A4
ATGGCAGCACCAGGAGGCAGAAGCGAGCCACCTCAGCTGCCCGAGTACTCTTGCAGCTATATGGTGTCTA
GGCCAGTGTACAGCGAGCTGGCCTTCCAGCAGCAGCACGAGCGGAGACTGCAGGAGAGGAAGACCCTGCG
CGAGAGCCTGGCCAAGTGCTGTTCCTGTTCTAGGAAGCGCGCCTTTGGCGTGCTGAAGACACTGGTGCCT
ATCCTGGAGTGGCTGCCAAAGTATCGCGTGAAGGAGTGGCTGCTGTCCGACGTGATCTCTGGCGTGAGCA
CCGGACTGGTGGCCACACTGCAGGGAATGGCATACGCACTGCTGGCAGCCGTGCCTGTGGGCTACGGCCT
GTATTCTGCCTTCTTTCCAATCCTGACCTATTTCATCTTTGGCACATCTCGGCACATCAGCGTGGGCCCC
TTCCCTGTGGTGAGCCTGATGGTGGGCTCCGTGGTGCTGTCTATGGCCCCCGACGAGCACTTTCTGGTGA
GCTCCTCTAACGGCACCGTGCTGAATACCACAATGATCGACACCGCCGCCCGGGATACAGCCAGAGTGCT
GATCGCCTCCGCCCTGACACTGCTGGTGGGCATCATCCAGCTGATCTTCGGCGGCCTGCAGATCGGCTTT
ATCGTGAGGTACCTGGCCGATCCTCTGGTGGGAGGCTTCACCACAGCAGCAGCATTTCAGGTGCTGGTGT
CTCAGCTGAAGATCGTGCTGAACGTGAGCACCAAGAACTACAATGGCGTGCTGTCCATCATCTATACCCT
GGTGGAGATCTTCCAGAACATCGGCGACACAAATCTGGCCGACTTCACCGCCGGCCTGCTGACAATCGTG
GTGTGCATGGCCGTGAAGGAGCTGAACGACCGGTTCAGACACAAGATCCCAGTGCCCATCCCTATCGAAG
TGATCGTGACCATCATCGCCACAGCCATCTCCTACGGCGCCAATCTGGAGAAGAACTATAATGCCGGCAT
CGTGAAGTCTATCCCCAGAGGCTTTCTGCCACCCGAGCTGCCTCCAGTGTCCCTGTTCTCTGAGATGCTG
GCCGCCAGCTTTTCCATCGCAGTGGTGGCATACGCAATCGCCGTGAGCGTGGGCAAGGTGTATGCCACCA
AGTACGACTATACAATCGATGGCAACCAGGAGTTCATCGCCTTTGGCATCAGCAATATCTTCTCCGGCTT
CTTTTCTTGTTTTGTGGCAACCACAGCCCTGAGCAGGACCGCAGTGCAGGAGTCCACCGGAGGCAAGACA
CAGGTGGCAGGCATCATCAGCGCCGCCATCGTGATGATCGCCATCCTGGCCCTGGGCAAGCTGCTGGAGC
CTCTGCAGAAGTCCGTGCTGGCAGCAGTGGTCATCGCAAACCTGAAGGGCATGTTCATGCAGCTGTGCGA
CATCCCAAGGCTGTGGCGCCAGAATAAGATCGATGCCGTGATCTGGGTGTTTACCTGTATCGTGTCCATC
ATCCTGGGACTGGACCTGGGACTGCTGGCAGGACTGATCTTCGGCCTGCTGACAGTGGTGCTGAGAGTGC
AGTTTCCCTCTTGGAACGGCCTGGGCAGCATCCCTTCCACCGATATCTACAAGAGCACAAAGAACTATAA
GAATATCGAGGAGCCCCAGGGCGTGAAGATCCTGAGGTTCAGCTCCCCTATCTTTTACGGCAACGTGGAC
GGCTTCAAGAAGTGCATCAAGTCCACCGTGGGCTTTGATGCCATCAGGGTGTATAATAAGCGCCTGAAGG
CCCTGCGGAAGATCCAGAAGCTGATCAAGTCTGGCCAGCTGCGCGCCACCAAGAATGGCATCATCAGCGA
CGCCGTGTCCACAAACAATGCCTTCGAGCCAGACGAGGATATCGAGGACCTGGAGGAGCTGGATATCCCC
ACCAAGGAGATCGAGATCCAGGTGGATTGGAACTCTGAGCTGCCTGTGAAAGTGAATGTGCCAAAGGTGC
CCATCCACTCTCTGGTGCTGGACTGCGGCGCCATCAGCTTCCTGGATGTGGTGGGCGTGCGGTCCCTGAG
AGTGATCGTGAAGGAGTTCCAGCGCATCGACGTGAACGTGTACTTTGCCTCCCTGCAGGATTATGTGATC
GAGAAGCTGGAGCAGTGTGGCTTCTTTGACGATAACATCCGGAAGGACACCTTCTTTCTGACAGTGCACG
ATGCCATCCTGTACCTGCAGAATCAGGTGAAGTCCCAGGAGGGCCAGGGCTCTATCCTGGAGACCATCAC
ACTGATCCAGGACTGTAAGGATACCCTGGAGCTGATCGAGACCGAGCTGACAGAGGAGGAGCTGGACGTG
CAGGATGAGGCCATGCGGACACTGGCCAGC
